>Addgene plasmid #172101 | pCMV-MCS-eDHFR(69K6)-EGFP | addgene full sequence | sequence record 340529 | Addgene NGS Result
ACCGCCATGCATTAGTTATTAATAGTAATCAATTACGGGGTCATTAGTTCATAGCCCATATATGGAGTTC
CGCGTTACATAACTTACGGTAAATGGCCCGCCTGGCTGACCGCCCAACGACCCCCGCCCATTGACGTCAA
TAATGACGTATGTTCCCATAGTAACGCCAATAGGGACTTTCCATTGACGTCAATGGGTGGAGTATTTACG
GTAAACTGCCCACTTGGCAGTACATCAAGTGTATCATATGCCAAGTACGCCCCCTATTGACGTCAATGAC
GGTAAATGGCCCGCCTGGCATTATGCCCAGTACATGACCTTATGGGACTTTCCTACTTGGCAGTACATCT
ACGTATTAGTCATCGCTATTACCATGGTGATGCGGTTTTGGCAGTACATCAATGGGCGTGGATAGCGGTT
TGACTCACGGGGATTTCCAAGTCTCCACCCCATTGACGTCAATGGGAGTTTGTTTTGGCACCAAAATCAA
CGGGACTTTCCAAAATGTCGTAACAACTCCGCCCCATTGACGCAAATGGGCGGTAGGCGTGTACGGTGGG
AGGTCTATATAAGCAGAGCTGGTTTAGTGAACCGTCAGATCCGCTAGCGCTACCGGACTCAGATCTCGAG
CTCAAGCTTGCGATCGCTGCAGCCCGGGCCGCGGCTGGCTCTGGTGCTGGTAGTGGCGCTGGTTCCGGTG
CTGGCTCTGGCGCGTCGACGGTACCCGCCACCATGATCAGTCTGATTGCGGCGTTAGCGGTAGATCGCGT
TATCGGCATGGAAAACGCCATGCCGTGGAACCTGCCTGCCGATCTCGCCTGGTTTAAACGCAACACCTTA
AATAAACCCGTGATTATGGGCCGCCATACCTGGGAATCAATCGGTCGTCCGTTGCCAGGACGCAAAAATA
TTATCCTCAGCAGTCAACCGGGTACGGACAAAAAAAAGAAAAAGAAAGATCGCGTAACGTGGGTGAAGTC
GGTGGATGAAGCCATCGCGGCGTGTGGTGACGTACCAGAAATCATGGTGATTGGCGGCGGTCGCGTTTAT
GAACAGTTCTTGCCAAAAGCGCAAAAACTGTATCTGACGCATATCGACGCAGAAGTGGAAGGCGACACCC
ATTTCCCGGATTACGAGCCGGATGACTGGGAATCGGTATTCAGCGAATTCCACGATGCTGATGCGCAGAA
CTCTCACAGCTATTGCTTTGAGATTCTGGAGCGGCGGAGCGGCTCCGGGGATCCACCGGTCGCCACCATG
GTGAGCAAGGGCGAGGAGCTGTTCACCGGGGTGGTGCCCATCCTGGTCGAGCTGGACGGCGACGTAAACG
GCCACAAGTTCAGCGTGTCCGGCGAGGGCGAGGGCGATGCCACCTACGGCAAGCTGACCCTGAAGTTCAT
CTGCACCACCGGCAAGCTGCCCGTGCCCTGGCCCACCCTCGTGACCACCCTGACCTACGGCGTGCAGTGC
TTCAGCCGCTACCCCGACCACATGAAGCAGCACGACTTCTTCAAGTCCGCCATGCCCGAAGGCTACGTCC
AGGAGCGCACCATCTTCTTCAAGGACGACGGCAACTACAAGACCCGCGCCGAGGTGAAGTTCGAGGGCGA
CACCCTGGTGAACCGCATCGAGCTGAAGGGCATCGACTTCAAGGAGGACGGCAACATCCTGGGGCACAAG
CTGGAGTACAACTACAACAGCCACAACGTCTATATCATGGCCGACAAGCAGAAGAACGGCATCAAGGTGA
ACTTCAAGATCCGCCACAACATCGAGGACGGCAGCGTGCAGCTCGCCGACCACTACCAGCAGAACACCCC
CATCGGCGACGGCCCCGTGCTGCTGCCCGACAACCACTACCTGAGCACCCAGTCCGCCCTGAGCAAAGAC
CCCAACGAGAAGCGCGATCACATGGTCCTGCTGGAGTTCGTGACCGCCGCCGGGATCACTCTCGGCATGG
ACGAGCTGTACAAGTAAAGCGGCCGCGACTCTAGATCATAATCAGCCATACCACATTTGTAGAGGTTTTA
CTTGCTTTAAAAAACCTCCCACACCTCCCCCTGAACCTGAAACATAAAATGAATGCAATTGTTGTTGTTA
ACTTGTTTATTGCAGCTTATAATGGTTACAAATAAAGCAATAGCATCACAAATTTCACAAATAAAGCATT
TTTTTCACTGCATTCTAGTTGTGGTTTGTCCAAACTCATCAATGTATCTTAAGGCGTAAATTGTAAGCGT
TAATATTTTGTTAAAATTCGCGTTAAATTTTTGTTAAATCAGCTCATTTTTTAACCAATAGGCCGAAATC
GGCAAAATCCCTTATAAATCAAAAGAATAGACCGAGATAGGGT
[37 nt withheld, positions 2354-2390]
AAAGAACGTGGACTCCAACGTCAAAGG
[49 nt withheld, positions 2418-2466]
T
[91 nt withheld, positions 2468-2558]
G
[124 nt withheld, positions 2560-2683]
CAGGTGGCACTTTTCGGGGAAATGTGCGCGGAACCCCTATTTGTTTATTTTTCTAAATACATTCAAATAT
GTATCCGCTCATGAGACAATAACCCTGATAAATGCTTCAATAATATTGAAAAAGGAAGAGTCCTGAGGCG
GAAAGAACCAGCTGTGGAATGTGTGTCAGTTAGGGTGTGGAAAGTCCCCAGGCTCCCCAGCAGGCAGAAG
TATGCAAAGCATGCATCTCAATTAGTCAGCAACCATAGTCCCGCCCCTAACTCCGCCCATCCCGCCCCTA
ACTCCGCCCAGTTCCGCCCATTCTCCGCCCCATGGCTGACTAATTTTTTTTATTTATGCAGAGGCCGAGG
CCGCCTCGGCCTCTGAGCTATTCCAGAAGTAGTGAGGAGGCTTTTTTGGAGGCCTAGGCTTTTGCAAAGA
TCGATCAAGAGACAGGATGAGGATCGTTTCGCATGATTGAACAAGATGGATTGCACGCAGGTTCTCCGGC
CGCTTGGGTGGAGAGGCTATTCGGCTATGACTGGGCACAACAGACAATCGGCTGCTCTGATGCCGCCGTG
TTCCGGCTGTCAGCGCAGGGGCGCCCGGTTCTTTTTGTCAAGACCGACCTGTCCGGTGCCCTGAATGAAC
TGCAAGACGAGGCAGCGCGGCTATCGTGGCTGGCCACGACGGGCGTTCCTTGCGCAGCTGTGCTCGACGT
TGTCACTGAAGCGGGAAGGGACTGGCTGCTATTGGGCGAAGTGCCGGGGCAGGATCTCCTGTCATCTCAC
CTTGCTCCTGCCGAGAAAGTATCCATCATGGCTGATGCAATGCGGCGGCTGCATACGCTTGATCCGGCTA
CCTGCCCATTCGACCACCAAGCGAAACATCGCATCGAGCGAGCACGTACTCGGATGGAAGCCGGTCTTGT
CGATCAGGATGATCTGGACGAAGAGCATCAGGGGCTCGCGCCAGCCGAACTGTTCGCCAGGCTCAAGGCG
AGCATGCCCGACGGCGAGGATCTCGTCGTGACCCATGGCGATGCCTGCTTGCCGAATATCATGGTGGAAA
ATGGCCGCTTTTCTGGATTCATCGACTGTGGCCGGCTGGGTGTGGCGGACCGCTATCAGGACATAGCGTT
GGCTACCCGTGATATTGCTGAAGAGCTTGGCGGCGAATGGGCTGACCGCTTCCTCGTGCTTTACGGTATC
GCCGCTCCCGATTCGCAGCGCATCGCCTTCTATCGCCTTCTTGACGAGTTCTTCTGAGCGGGACTCTGGG
GTTCGAAATGACCGACCAAGCGACGCCCAACCTGCCATCACGAGATTTCGATTCCACCGCCGCCTTCTAT
GAAAGGTTGGGCTTCGGAATCGTTTTCCGGGACGCCGGCTGGATGATCCTCCAGCGCGGGGATCTCATGC
TGGAGTTCTTCGCCCACCCTAGGGGGAGGCTAACTGAAACACGGAAGGAGACAATACCGGAAGGAACCCG
CGCTATGACGGCAATAAAAAGACAGAATAAAACGCACGGTGTTGGGTCGTTTGTTCATAAACGCGGGGTT
CGGTCCCAGGGCTGGCACTCTGTCGATACCCCACCGAGACCCCATTGGGGCCAATACGCCCGCGTTTCTT
CCTTTTCCCCACCCCACCCCCCAAGTTCGGGTGAAGGCCCAGGGCTCGCAGCCAACGTCGGGGCGGCAGG
CCCTGCCATAGCCTCAGGTTACTCATATATACTTTAGATTGATTTAAAACTTCATTTTTAATTTAAAAGG
ATCTAGGTGAAGATCCTTTTTGATAATCTCATGACCAAAATCCCTTAACGTGAGTTTTCGTTCCACTGAG
CGTCAGACCCCGTAGAAAAGATCAAAGGATCTTCTTGAGATCCTTTTTTTCTGCGCGTAATCTGCTGCTT
GCAAACAAAAAAACCACCGCTACCAGCGGTGGTTTGTTTGCCGGATCAAGAGCTACCAACTCTTTTTCCG
AAGGTAACTGGCTTCAGCAGAGCGCAGATACCAAATACTGTTCTTCTAGTGTAGCCGTAGTTAGGCCACC
ACTTCAAGAACTCTGTAGCACCGCCTACATACCTCGCTCTGCTAATCCTGTTACCAGTGGCTGCTGCCAG
TGGCGATAAGTCGTGTCTTACCGGGTTGGACTCAAGACGATAGTTACCGGATAAGGCGCAGCGGTCGGGC
TGAACGGGGGGTTCGTGCACACAGCCCAGCTTGGAGCGAACGACCTACACCGAACTGAGATACCTACAGC
GTGAGCTATGAGAAAGCGCCACGCTTCCCGAAGGGAGAAAGGCGGACAGGTATCCGGTAAGCGGCAGGGT
CGGAACAGGAGAGCGCACGAGGGAGCTTCCAGGGGGAAACGCCTGGTATCTTTATAGTCCTGTCGGGTTT
CGCCACCTCTGACTTGAGCGTCGATTTTTGTGATGCTCGTCAGGGGGGCGGAGCCTATGGAAAAACGCCA
GCAACGCGGCCTTTTTACGGTTCCTGGCCTTTTGCTGGCCTTTTGCTCACATGTTCTTTCCTGCGTTATC
CCCTGATTCTGTGGATAACCGTATT
Features (pLannotate 1.2.2; 15 found; start..end, strand, type, name):
     73..376     +  enhancer       CMV enhancer: human cytomegalovirus immediate early enhancer
    377..580     +  promoter       CMV promoter: human cytomegalovirus (CMV) immediate early promoter
    603..639     +  misc_feature   MCS (fragment): multiple cloning site
    733..1227    +  CDS            ecDHFR: E. coli dihydrofolate reductase; folA
   1258..1977    +  CDS            EGFP: the original enhanced GFP (Yang et al., 1996) mammalian codon-optimized
   1994..2077    +  CDS            large T antigen (fragment): large T antigen from SV40 (simian virus 40)
   2100..2221    +  polyA_signal   SV40 poly(A) signal: SV40 polyadenylation signal
   2255..2683    -  rep_origin     f1 ori (sequence partly withheld): f1 bacteriophage origin of replication; arrow indicates direction of (+) strand synthesis
   2710..2814    +  promoter       AmpR promoter: bla
   2883..3093    +  promoter       SV40 promoter: SV40 early promoter
   3136..3930    +  CDS            NeoR/KanR: aminoglycoside phosphotransferase from Tn5; aph(3')-II (or nptII); confers resistance to neomycin, kanamycin, and G418 (Geneticin®)
   3951..4103    +  CDS            ble (fragment): BLE_KLEPN - Experimental evidence at protein level: Swiss-Prot protein existence level 1. Binding protein with a strong affinity to the bleomycin family of antibiotics. Binds to CL990; an antimitotic-antibiotic compound. From Klebsiella pneumoniae.
   4162..4209    +  polyA_signal   HSV TK poly(A) signal: herpes simplex virus thymidine kinase polyadenylation signal (Cole and Stacy, 1985)
   4300..4316    -  polyA_signal   bGH poly(A) signal (fragment): bovine growth hormone polyadenylation signal
   4538..5126    +  rep_origin     ori: high-copy-number ColE1/pMB1/pBR322/pUC origin of replication
