>Addgene plasmid #172101 | pCMV-MCS-eDHFR(69K6)-EGFP | analyzer sequence | sequence record 347461
TAGTTATTAATAGTAATCAATTACGGGGTCATTAGTTCATAGCCCATATATGGAGTTCCGCGTTACATAA
CTTACGGTAAATGGCCCGCCTGGCTGACCGCCCAACGACCCCCGCCCATTGACGTCAATAATGACGTATG
TTCCCATAGTAACGCCAATAGGGACTTTCCATTGACGTCAATGGGTGGAGTATTTACGGTAAACTGCCCA
CTTGGCAGTACATCAAGTGTATCATATGCCAAGTACGCCCCCTATTGACGTCAATGACGGTAAATGGCCC
GCCTGGCATTATGCCCAGTACATGACCTTATGGGACTTTCCTACTTGGCAGTACATCTACGTATTAGTCA
TCGCTATTACCATGGTGATGCGGTTTTGGCAGTACATCAATGGGCGTGGATAGCGGTTTGACTCACGGGG
ATTTCCAAGTCTCCACCCCATTGACGTCAATGGGAGTTTGTTTTGGCACCAAAATCAACGGGACTTTCCA
AAATGTCGTAACAACTCCGCCCCATTGACGCAAATGGGCGGTAGGCGTGTACGGTGGGAGGTCTATATAA
GCAGAGCTGGTTTAGTGAACCGTCAGATCCGCTAGCGCTACCGGACTCAGATCTCGAGCTCAAGCTTGCG
ATCGCTGCAGCCCGGGCCGCGGCTGGCTCTGGTGCTGGTAGTGGCGCTGGTTCCGGTGCTGGCTCTGGCG
CGTCGACGGTACCCGCCACCATGATCAGTCTGATTGCGGCGTTAGCGGTAGATCGCGTTATCGGCATGGA
AAACGCCATGCCGTGGAACCTGCCTGCCGATCTCGCCTGGTTTAAACGCAACACCTTAAATAAACCCGTG
ATTATGGGCCGCCATACCTGGGAATCAATCGGTCGTCCGTTGCCAGGACGCAAAAATATTATCCTCAGCA
GTCAACCGGGTACGGACAAAAAAAAGAAAAAGAAAGATCGCGTAACGTGGGTGAAGTCGGTGGATGAAGC
CATCGCGGCGTGTGGTGACGTACCAGAAATCATGGTGATTGGCGGCGGTCGCGTTTATGAACAGTTCTTG
CCAAAAGCGCAAAAACTGTATCTGACGCATATCGACGCAGAAGTGGAAGGCGACACCCATTTCCCGGATT
ACGAGCCGGATGACTGGGAATCGGTATTCAGCGAATTCCACGATGCTGATGCGCAGAACTCTCACAGCTA
TTGCTTTGAGATTCTGGAGCGGCGGAGCGGCTCCGGGGATCCACCGGTCGCCACCATGGTGAGCAAGGGC
GAGGAGCTGTTCACCGGGGTGGTGCCCATCCTGGTCGAGCTGGACGGCGACGTAAACGGCCACAAGTTCA
GCGTGTCCGGCGAGGGCGAGGGCGATGCCACCTACGGCAAGCTGACCCTGAAGTTCATCTGCACCACCGG
CAAGCTGCCCGTGCCCTGGCCCACCCTCGTGACCACCCTGACCTACGGCGTGCAGTGCTTCAGCCGCTAC
CCCGACCACATGAAGCAGCACGACTTCTTCAAGTCCGCCATGCCCGAAGGCTACGTCCAGGAGCGCACCA
TCTTCTTCAAGGACGACGGCAACTACAAGACCCGCGCCGAGGTGAAGTTCGAGGGCGACACCCTGGTGAA
CCGCATCGAGCTGAAGGGCATCGACTTCAAGGAGGACGGCAACATCCTGGGGCACAAGCTGGAGTACAAC
TACAACAGCCACAACGTCTATATCATGGCCGACAAGCAGAAGAACGGCATCAAGGTGAACTTCAAGATCC
GCCACAACATCGAGGACGGCAGCGTGCAGCTCGCCGACCACTACCAGCAGAACACCCCCATCGGCGACGG
CCCCGTGCTGCTGCCCGACAACCACTACCTGAGCACCCAGTCCGCCCTGAGCAAAGACCCCAACGAGAAG
CGCGATCACATGGTCCTGCTGGAGTTCGTGACCGCCGCCGGGATCACTCTCGGCATGGACGAGCTGTACA
AGTAAAGCGGCCGCGACTCTAGATCATAATCAGCCATACCACATTTGTAGAGGTTTTACTTGCTTTAAAA
AACCTCCCACACCTCCCCCTGAACCTGAAACATAAAATGAATGCAATTGTTGTTGTTAACTTGTTTATTG
CAGCTTATAATGGTTACAAATAAAGCAATAGCATCACAAATTTCACAAATAAAGCATTTTTTTCACTGCA
TTCTAGTTGTGGTTTGTCCAAACTCATCAATGTATCTTAAGGCGTAAATTGTAAGCGTTAATATTTTGTT
AAAATTCGCGTTAAATTTTTGTTAAATCAGCTCATTTTTTAACCAATAGGCCGAAATCGGCAAAATCCCT
TATAAATCAAAAGAATAGACCGAGATAGGGT
[37 nt withheld, positions 2342-2378]
AAAGAACGTGGACTCCAACGTCAAAGG
[49 nt withheld, positions 2406-2454]
T
[91 nt withheld, positions 2456-2546]
G
[124 nt withheld, positions 2548-2671]
CAGGTGGCACTTTTCGGGGAAATGTGCGCGGAACCCCTATTTGTTTATTTTTCTAAATACATTCAAATAT
GTATCCGCTCATGAGACAATAACCCTGATAAATGCTTCAATAATATTGAAAAAGGAAGAGTCCTGAGGCG
GAAAGAACCAGCTGTGGAATGTGTGTCAGTTAGGGTGTGGAAAGTCCCCAGGCTCCCCAGCAGGCAGAAG
TATGCAAAGCATGCATCTCAATTAGTCAGCAACCAGGTGTGGAAAGTCCCCAGGCTCCCCAGCAGGCAGA
AGTATGCAAAGCATGCATCTCAATTAGTCAGCAACCATAGTCCCGCCCCTAACTCCGCCCATCCCGCCCC
TAACTCCGCCCAGTTCCGCCCATTCTCCGCCCCATGGCTGACTAATTTTTTTTATTTATGCAGAGGCCGA
GGCCGCCTCGGCCTCTGAGCTATTCCAGAAGTAGTGAGGAGGCTTTTTTGGAGGCCTAGGCTTTTGCAAA
GATCGATCAAGAGACAGGATGAGGATCGTTTCGCATGATTGAACAAGATGGATTGCACGCAGGTTCTCCG
GCCGCTTGGGTGGAGAGGCTATTCGGCTATGACTGGGCACAACAGACAATCGGCTGCTCTGATGCCGCCG
TGTTCCGGCTGTCAGCGCAGGGGCGCCCGGTTCTTTTTGTCAAGACCGACCTGTCCGGTGCCCTGAATGA
ACTGCAAGACGAGGCAGCGCGGCTATCGTGGCTGGCCACGACGGGCGTTCCTTGCGCAGCTGTGCTCGAC
GTTGTCACTGAAGCGGGAAGGGACTGGCTGCTATTGGGCGAAGTGCCGGGGCAGGATCTCCTGTCATCTC
ACCTTGCTCCTGCCGAGAAAGTATCCATCATGGCTGATGCAATGCGGCGGCTGCATACGCTTGATCCGGC
TACCTGCCCATTCGACCACCAAGCGAAACATCGCATCGAGCGAGCACGTACTCGGATGGAAGCCGGTCTT
GTCGATCAGGATGATCTGGACGAAGAGCATCAGGGGCTCGCGCCAGCCGAACTGTTCGCCAGGCTCAAGG
CGAGCATGCCCGACGGCGAGGATCTCGTCGTGACCCATGGCGATGCCTGCTTGCCGAATATCATGGTGGA
AAATGGCCGCTTTTCTGGATTCATCGACTGTGGCCGGCTGGGTGTGGCGGACCGCTATCAGGACATAGCG
TTGGCTACCCGTGATATTGCTGAAGAGCTTGGCGGCGAATGGGCTGACCGCTTCCTCGTGCTTTACGGTA
TCGCCGCTCCCGATTCGCAGCGCATCGCCTTCTATCGCCTTCTTGACGAGTTCTTCTGAGCGGGACTCTG
GGGTTCGAAATGACCGACCAAGCGACGCCCAACCTGCCATCACGAGATTTCGATTCCACCGCCGCCTTCT
ATGAAAGGTTGGGCTTCGGAATCGTTTTCCGGGACGCCGGCTGGATGATCCTCCAGCGCGGGGATCTCAT
GCTGGAGTTCTTCGCCCACCCTAGGGGGAGGCTAACTGAAACACGGAAGGAGACAATACCGGAAGGAACC
CGCGCTATGACGGCAATAAAAAGACAGAATAAAACGCACGGTGTTGGGTCGTTTGTTCATAAACGCGGGG
TTCGGTCCCAGGGCTGGCACTCTGTCGATACCCCACCGAGACCCCATTGGGGCCAATACGCCCGCGTTTC
TTCCTTTTCCCCACCCCACCCCCCAAGTTCGGGTGAAGGCCCAGGGCTCGCAGCCAACGTCGGGGCGGCA
GGCCCTGCCATAGCCTCAGGTTACTCATATATACTTTAGATTGATTTAAAACTTCATTTTTAATTTAAAA
GGATCTAGGTGAAGATCCTTTTTGATAATCTCATGACCAAAATCCCTTAACGTGAGTTTTCGTTCCACTG
AGCGTCAGACCCCGTAGAAAAGATCAAAGGATCTTCTTGAGATCCTTTTTTTCTGCGCGTAATCTGCTGC
TTGCAAACAAAAAAACCACCGCTACCAGCGGTGGTTTGTTTGCCGGATCAAGAGCTACCAACTCTTTTTC
CGAAGGTAACTGGCTTCAGCAGAGCGCAGATACCAAATACTGTCCTTCTAGTGTAGCCGTAGTTAGGCCA
CCACTTCAAGAACTCTGTAGCACCGCCTACATACCTCGCTCTGCTAATCCTGTTACCAGTGGCTGCTGCC
AGTGGCGATAAGTCGTGTCTTACCGGGTTGGACTCAAGACGATAGTTACCGGATAAGGCGCAGCGGTCGG
GCTGAACGGGGGGTTCGTGCACACAGCCCAGCTTGGAGCGAACGACCTACACCGAACTGAGATACCTACA
GCGTGAGCTATGAGAAAGCGCCACGCTTCCCGAAGGGAGAAAGGCGGACAGGTATCCGGTAAGCGGCAGG
GTCGGAACAGGAGAGCGCACGAGGGAGCTTCCAGGGGGAAACGCCTGGTATCTTTATAGTCCTGTCGGGT
TTCGCCACCTCTGACTTGAGCGTCGATTTTTGTGATGCTCGTCAGGGGGGCGGAGCCTATGGAAAAACGC
CAGCAACGCGGCCTTTTTACGGTTCCTGGCCTTTTGCTGGCCTTTTGCTCACATGTTCTTTCCTGCGTTA
TCCCCTGATTCTGTGGATAACCGTATTACCGCCATGCAT
Features (pLannotate 1.2.2; 15 found; start..end, strand, type, name):
     61..364     +  enhancer       CMV enhancer: human cytomegalovirus immediate early enhancer
    365..568     +  promoter       CMV promoter: human cytomegalovirus (CMV) immediate early promoter
    591..627     +  misc_feature   MCS (fragment): multiple cloning site
    721..1215    +  CDS            ecDHFR: E. coli dihydrofolate reductase; folA
   1246..1965    +  CDS            EGFP: the original enhanced GFP (Yang et al., 1996) mammalian codon-optimized
   1982..2065    +  CDS            large T antigen (fragment): large T antigen from SV40 (simian virus 40)
   2088..2209    +  polyA_signal   SV40 poly(A) signal: SV40 polyadenylation signal
   2243..2671    -  rep_origin     f1 ori (sequence partly withheld): f1 bacteriophage origin of replication; arrow indicates direction of (+) strand synthesis
   2698..2802    +  promoter       AmpR promoter: bla
   2804..3161    +  promoter       SV40 promoter: SV40 enhancer and early promoter
   3196..3990    +  CDS            NeoR/KanR: aminoglycoside phosphotransferase from Tn5; aph(3')-II (or nptII); confers resistance to neomycin, kanamycin, and G418 (Geneticin®)
   4011..4163    +  CDS            ble (fragment): BLE_KLEPN - Experimental evidence at protein level: Swiss-Prot protein existence level 1. Binding protein with a strong affinity to the bleomycin family of antibiotics. Binds to CL990; an antimitotic-antibiotic compound. From Klebsiella pneumoniae.
   4222..4269    +  polyA_signal   HSV TK poly(A) signal: herpes simplex virus thymidine kinase polyadenylation signal (Cole and Stacy, 1985)
   4360..4376    -  polyA_signal   bGH poly(A) signal (fragment): bovine growth hormone polyadenylation signal
   4598..5186    +  rep_origin     ori: high-copy-number ColE1/pMB1/pBR322/pUC origin of replication
