[The description below was written by a language model from this plasmid's Addgene catalogue record and pLannotate feature annotations shown in this document.]
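Description:
pCMV-MCS-eDHFR(69K6)-EGFP is a mammalian expression vector built on the Clontech pEGFP-N1 backbone, designed as a cloning chassis for fusing a protein of interest to the N-terminus of an engineered E. coli dihydrofolate reductase tag followed by EGFP. It is maintained at high copy in E. coli through a pUC-type ColE1 origin and also carries an f1 origin. A single Tn5 NeoR/KanR gene serves both hosts. The bacterial bla-type promoter drives it for kanamycin selection, and the SV40 early promoter, with the HSV TK polyadenylation signal, drives it for G418 selection of transfected mammalian cells.

The expression cassette uses the human CMV immediate-early enhancer and promoter, followed by a remnant multiple cloning site, a spacer described in the insert name as 22 amino acids, the eDHFR(69K6) coding sequence, EGFP, and the SV40 poly(A) signal. The eDHFR variant carries a hexalysine stretch inserted between Asp69 and Asp70 of E. coli DHFR. The tag segment was cloned between HindIII and BamHI sites, both of which were retained.

According to the associated publication title and depositor comments, the construct belongs to a chemogenetic platform for controlling plasma membrane signaling, in which the compound mDcTMP is used to control translocation of the tagged protein. EGFP allows its localization to be followed by fluorescence.

Two sequence records are annotated, of 5,228 and 5,300 nucleotides. Their feature order is identical, and they differ mainly in the annotated extent of the SV40 promoter region. The short large T antigen, ble and bGH poly(A) fragment calls are probably backbone remnants or annotation artefacts rather than functional elements.
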