Addgene plasmid #172101: pCMV-MCS-eDHFR(69K6)-EGFP
Purpose: Mammalian expression of a protein of interest fused to the N-terminus of eDHFR(69K6)-EGFP
Depositing lab: Shinya Tsukiji. Publication: A chemogenetic platform for controlling plasma membrane signaling and synthetic signal oscillation. Suzuki S, Nakamura A, Hatano Y, Yoshikawa M, Yoshii T, Sawada S, Atsuta-Tsunoda K, Aoki K, Tsukiji S. Cell Chem Biol. 2022 Sep 15;29(9):1446-1464.e10. doi: 10.1016/j.chembiol.2022.06.005. Epub 2022 Jul 13. PubMed 35835118.
Backbone
  Vector backbone: pEGFP-N1
  Backbone manufacturer: Clontech
  Backbone size w/o insert (bp): 4695
  Vector type: Mammalian Expression
  Selectable markers: Neomycin (select with G418)
Growth in bacteria
  Bacterial resistance: Kanamycin, 50 μg/mL
  Growth temperature: 37°C
  Growth strain: DH5alpha
  Copy number: High Copy
Gene/Insert
  Gene/Insert name: 22aa-eDHFR(69K6)-EGFP
  Species: Synthetic
  Insert size (bp): 605
  Mutation: eDHFR(69K6): Hexalysine (K6) sequence is inserted between Asp69 and Asp70 of E. coli DHFR
  Promoter: CMV
  Cloning method: Restriction Enzyme; 5′ cloning site HindIII (not destroyed); 3′ cloning site BamHI (not destroyed)
  Sequencing primers: 5′ unknown
Terms and licenses: Academic/Nonprofit Terms; Industry Terms: Not Available to Industry
Depositor comments: The chemical mDcTMP, to control protein translocation, can be obtained from Funakoshi Co., Ltd. https://www.funakoshi.co.jp/exports_contents/95015. Please visit https://www.biorxiv.org/content/10.1101/2021.03.16.435568v1 for bioRxiv preprint.
How to cite: pCMV-MCS-eDHFR(69K6)-EGFP was a gift from Shinya Tsukiji (Addgene plasmid # 172101 ; http://n2t.net/addgene:172101 ; RRID:Addgene_172101)
